>Addgene plasmid #79912 | pXL-CAG-ICeuI-Cerulean-2A-sHRPbNLG1 | depositor full sequence | sequence record 155974 | pXL-CAG-ICeuI-Cerulean-2A-sHRPbNLG1 sequence 10151 bps
CTAAATTGTAAGCGTTAATATTTTGTTAAAATTCGCGTTAAATTTTTGTTAAATCAGCTCATTTTTTAAC
CAATAGGCCGAAATCGGCAAAATCCCTTATAAATCAAAAGAATAGACCGAGATAGGGT
[37 nt withheld, positions 129-165]
AAAGAACGTGGACTCCAACGTCAAAGG
[49 nt withheld, positions 193-241]
T
[91 nt withheld, positions 243-333]
G
[124 nt withheld, positions 335-458]
CCCATTCGCCATTCAGGCTGCGCAACTGTTGGGAAGGGCGATCGGTGCGGGCCTCTTCGCTATTACGCCA
GCTGGCGAAAGGGGGATGTGCTGCAAGGCGATTAAGTTGGGTAACGCCAGGGTTTTCCCAGTCACGACGT
TGTAAAACGACGGCCAGTGAGCGCGCCTCGTTCATTCACGTTTTTGAACCCGTGGAGGACGGGCAGACTC
GCGGTGCAAATGTGTTTTACAGCGTGATGGAGCAGATGAAGATGCTCGACACGCTGCAGAACACGCAGCT
AGATTAACCCTAGAAAGATAATCATATTGTGACGTACGTTAAAGATAATCATGCGTAAAATTGACGCATG
TGTTTTATCGGTCTGTATATCGAGGTTTATTTATTAATTTGAATAGATATTAAGTTTTATTATATTTACA
CTTACATACTAATAATAAATTCAACAAACAATTTATTTATGTTTATTTATTTATTAAAAAAAAACAAAAA
CTCAAAATTTCTTCTATAAAGTAACAAAACTTTTATCGAATTCCTGCAGCCCGGGGGATCCACTAGTTAT
TAATAGTAATCAATTACGGGGTCATTAGTTCATAGCCCATATATGGAGTTCCGCGTTACATAACTTACGG
TAAATGGCCCGCCTGGCTGACCGCCCAACGACCCCCGCCCATTGACGTCAATAATGACGTATGTTCCCAT
AGTAACGCCAATAGGGACTTTCCATTGACGTCAATGGGTGGACTATTTACGGTAAACTGCCCACTTGGCA
GTACATCAAGTGTATCATATGCCAAGTACGCCCCCTATTGACGTCAATGACGGTAAATGGCCCGCCTGGC
ATTATGCCCAGTACATGACCTTATGGGACTTTCCTACTTGGCAGTACATCTACGTATTAGTCATCGCTAT
TACCATGGGTCGAGGTGAGCCCCACGTTCTGCTTCACTCTCCCCATCTCCCCCCCCTCCCCACCCCCAAT
TTTGTATTTATTTATTTTTTAATTATTTTGTGCAGCGATGGGGGCGGGGGGGGGGGGGGCGCGCGCCAGG
CGGGGCGGGGCGGGGCGAGGGGCGGGGCGGGGCGAGGCGGAGAGGTGCGGCGGCAGCCAATCAGAGCGGC
GCGCTCCGAAAGTTTCCTTTTATGGCGAGGCGGCGGCGGCGGCGGCCCTATAAAAAGCGAAGCGCGCGGC
GGGCGGGAGTCGCTGCGTTGCCTTCGCCCCGTGCCCCGCTCCGCGCCGCCTCGCGCCGCCCGCCCCGGCT
CTGACTGACCGCGTTACTCCCACAGGTGAGCGGGCGGGACGGCCCTTCTCCTCCGGGCTGTAATTAGCGC
TTGGTTTAATGACGGCTCGTTTCTTTTCTGTGGCTGCGTGAAAGCCTTAAAGGGCTCCGGGAGGGCCCTT
TGTGCGGGGGGGAGCGGCTCGGGGGGTGCGTGCGTGTGTGTGTGCGTGGGGAGCGCCGCGTGCGGCCCGC
GCTGCCCGGCGGCTGTGAGCGCTGCGGGCGCGGCGCGGGGCTTTGTGCGCTCCGCGTGTGCGCGAGGGGA
GCGCGGCCGGGGGCGGTGCCCCGCGGTGCGGGGGGGCTGCGAGGGGAACAAAGGCTGCGTGCGGGGTGTG
TGCGTGGGGGGGTGAGCAGGGGGTGTGGGCGCGGCGGTCGGGCTGTAACCCCCCCCTGCACCCCCCTCCC
CGAGTTGCTGAGCACGGCCCGGCTTCGGGTGCGGGGCTCCGTGCGGGGCGTGGCGCGGGGCTCGCCGTGC
CGGGCGGGGGGTGGCGGCAGGTGGGGGTGCCGGGCGGGGCGGGGCCGCCTCGGGCCGGGGAGGGCTCGGG
GGAGGGGCGCGGCGGCCCCGGAGCGCCGGCGGCTGTCGAGGCGCGGCGAGCCGCAGCCATTGCCTTTTAT
GGTAATCGTGCGAGAGGGCGCAGGGACTTCCTTTGTCCCAAATCTGGCGGAGCCGAAATCTGGGAGGCGC
CGCCGCACCCCCTCTAGCGGGCGCGGGCGAAGCGGTGCGGCGCCGGCAGGAAGGAAATGGGCGGGGAGGG
CCTTCGTGCGTCGCCGCGCCGCCGTCCCCTTCTCCATCTCCAGCCTCGGGGCTGCCGCAGGGGGACGGCT
GCCTTCGGGGGGGACGGGGCAGGGCGGGGTTCGGCTTCTGGCGTGTGACCGGCGGCTCTAGAGCCTCTGC
TAACCATGTTCATGCCTTCTTCTTTTTCCTACAGCTCCTGGGCAACGTGCTGGTTATTGTGCTGTCTCAT
CATTTTGGCAAAGAATTCCTCGAGGATATCACAAGTTTGTACAAAAAAGCAGGCTCCGAATTCGCCCTTC
GTAACTATAACGGTCCTAAGGTAGCGAAGCCACCATGGTGAGCAAGGGCGAGGAGCTGTTCACCGGGGTG
GTGCCCATCCTGGTCGAGCTGGACGGCGACGTAAACGGCCACAAGTTCAGCGTGTCCGGCGAGGGCGAGG
GCGATGCCACCTACGGCAAGCTGACCCTGAAGTTCATCTGCACCACCGGCAAGCTGCCCGTGCCCTGGCC
CACCCTCGTGACCACCCTGACCTGGGGCGTGCAGTGCTTCAGCCGCTACCCCGACCACATGAAGCAGCAC
GACTTCTTCAAGTCCGCCATGCCCGAAGGCTACGTCCAGGAGCGCACCATCTTCTTCAAGGACGACGGCA
ACTACAAGACCCGCGCCGAGGTGAAGTTCGAGGGCGACACCCTGGTGAACCGCATCGAGCTGAAGGGCAT
CGACTTCAAGGAGGACGGCAACATCCTGGGGCACAAGCTGGAGTACAACTACATCAGCCACAACGTCTAT
ATCACCGCCGACAAGCAGAAGAACGGCATCAAGGCCAACTTCAAGATCCGCCACAACATCGAGGACGGCA
GCGTGCAGCTCGCCGACCACTACCAGCAGAACACCCCCATCGGCGACGGCCCCGTGCTGCTGCCCGACAA
CCACTACCTGAGCACCCAGTCCGCCCTGAGCAAAGACCCCAACGAGAAGCGCGATCACATGGTCCTGCTG
GAGTTCGTGACCGCCGCCGGGATCACTCTCGGCATGGACGAGCTGTACAAGACTAGTAGTACTAACTTCG
ACCTGCTGAAGCTGGCCGGCGACGTGGAGAGCAATCCTGGACCTAATTTTGATCTCCTCAAACTCGCTGG
AGATGTCGAATCCAATCCTGGACCTAACTTTGACTTGTTGAAGTTGGCAGGGGACGTTGAGTCTAACCCA
GGGCCAGCTAGCGATATCGCGGCCGCGATGGCACTTCCCAGATGCATGTGGCCAAATTATGTTTGGAGAG
CTATGATGGCATGTGTGGTCCACAGGGGATCCGGTGCCCCATTGACTCTCTGCTTGTTGGGATGTTTGCT
ACAGACTTTTCACGTACTCTCTCAAAAGACCGGTAACTTGTCTGCACTGGTTGACTTTGACCTGCGCACC
CCAACCATCTTCGACAATAAGTATTACGTCAATCTGGAGGAACAGAAGGGCCTGATTCAGTCCGACCAGG
AGCTGTTCAGTTCCCCAGATGCTACCGACACTATTCCTCTTGTGCGCAGCTTCGCTAATAGCACACAAAC
CTTTTTCAATGCTTTCGTGGAAGCTATGGATCGGATGGGAAATATAACGCCCCTGACGGGTACGCAGGGA
CAGATAAGACGGAACTGTAGGGTCGTGAACAGCAACTCTGGCTCGGGCTCGGGCGGCAAGCCCATCCCCA
ACCCCCTGCTGGGCCTGGACAGCACCCAATTGTTGGATGATGTAGACCCATTGGTTACTACTAACTTTGG
CAAGATTAGGGGAATTAAGAAAGAACTCAATAATGAAATTTTGGGTCCTGTCATTCAGTTTCTTGGGGTT
CCATATGCCGCTCCACCAACAGGAGAACATCGTTTCCAGCCTCCAGAACCACCATCTCCCTGGTCTGACA
TCCGGAACGCCACTCAGTTTGCTCCTGTATGTCCCCAGAATATCATTGATGGCAGATTGCCTGAAGTTAT
GCTTCCTGTGTGGTTCACTAATAACTTGGATGTGGTTTCATCATACGTCCAAGACCAGAGTGAAGACTGT
CTATACTTAAACATCTATGTCCCAACTGAAGATGGTCCCCTTACAAAGAAACACACAGATGATTTAGGTG
ATAATGACGGTGCTGAAGATGAAGATATTCGGGACAGTGGGGGTCCCAAACCAGTGATGGTGTACATCCA
TGGCGGCTCTTACATGGAAGGTACTGGAAATCTGTATGATGGGAGTGTCTTGGCAAGCTATGGCAATGTG
ATCGTCATCACAGTCAACTATCGGCTTGGGGTACTTGGCTTCTTGAGCACAGGGGATCAGGCTGCCAAAG
GAAACTACGGGCTCCTTGACCTCATCCAGGCCCTAAGATGGACCAGCGAGAACATTGGGTTCTTTGGTGG
TGACCCCTTGCGAATCACTGTGTTTGGATCAGGCGCTGGGGGTTCATGTGTCAACCTGCTGACTTTATCC
CATTATTCTGAAGGTAACCGTTGGAGCAATTCAACCAAAGGACTTTTTCAACGAGCAATAGCTCAGAGTG
GAACAGCCCTTTCCAGCTGGGCTGTTAGTTTCCAGCCTGCAAAATACGCTAGAATTCTGGCCACAAAAGT
TGGCTGCAATGTTTCAGATACAGTAGAGTTAGTAGAATGCCTGCAGAAGAAGCCTTACAAAGAACTTGTT
GATCAAGATGTTCAACCAGCCCGATACCACATAGCCTTTGGACCTGTGATCGATGGTGATGTAATACCAG
ATGACCCTCAGATACTGATGGAACAAGGAGAGTTCCTCAACTATGATATAATGTTGGGAGTTAACCAAGG
GGAAGGGTTGAAGTTTGTCGAAAATATAGTAGATAGTGATGATGGTGTATCAGCCAGTGATTTCGACTTT
GCTGTTTCTAATTTTGTTGATAATTTATATGGATATCCTGAAGGCAAAGATGTTTTGAGAGAAACCATTA
AATTCATGTATACTGACTGGGCTGATCGCCATAATCCTGAAACTAGAAGGAAGACATTGTTGGCTTTGTT
TACGGACCATCAATGGGTAGCACCTGCTGTGGCCACAGCAGACCTTCACTCGAACTTTGGCTCACCTACA
TACTTCTATGCCTTTTATCATCATTGCCAAACAGATCAAGTTCCAGCTTGGGCTGATGCAGCTCATGGGG
ATGAGGTTCCCTATGTGTTGGGAATCCCCATGATTGGCCCTACAGAGTTATTTCCTTGCAATTTCTCCAA
GAATGATGTGATGTTGAGTGCAGTAGTAATGACATACTGGACGAATTTTGCTAAAACTGGTGACCCAAAT
CAACCAGTTCCTCAAGACACAAAATTCATCCATACCAAACCCAACCGCTTTGAAGAAGTAGCATGGACCA
GATATTCCCAGAAAGACCAGCTTTATCTCCATATTGGATTAAAACCGAGAGTTAAAGAGCATTACAGAGC
CAATAAGGTAAATCTCTGGCTGGAGCTGGTACCTCATCTGCATAATCTCAATGACATTTCTCAGTATACC
TCGACAACAACTAAAGTGCCATCCACGGACATCACTCTCAGACCTACAAGGAAGAATTCCACACCAGTCA
CATCAGCCTTTCCCACTGCCAAACAGGATGATCCCAAGCAACAACCAAGCCCCTTCTCGGTGGATCAGAG
GGACTACTCCACAGAGCTAAGTGTCACTATCGCAGTGGGGGCCTCTCTGCTGTTTCTCAACATCTTGGCT
TTTGCAGCCCTGTACTACAAGAAGGATAAGAGGAGACATGATGTCCACCGGAGGTGCAGCCCTCAGCGCA
CGACCACCAACGACCTAACCCATGCTCCAGAAGAGGAAATTATGTCTCTCCAAATGAAGCACACTGACTT
GGATCACGAGTGTGAGTCCATCCATCCACATGAGGTGGTTCTTCGGACCGCCTGTCCCCCAGATTATACT
CTAGCTATGAGGAGGTCACCTGATGATATTCCACTAATGACACCTAACACCATCACAATGATTCCCAACA
CTATACCAGGGATTCAGCCCTTACATACATTCAACACATTTACTGGAGGACAGAATAATACACTGCCCCA
TCCCCACCCACACCCCCATTCACATTCAACAACCAGGGTATAGGGCGCGCCGGGCGGCCAAGGGCGAATT
CGACCCAGCTTTCTTGTACAAAGTGGTGATTCGCGGCCGCACTCCTCAGGTGCAGGCTGCCTATCAGAAG
GTGGTGGCTGGTGTGGCCAATGCCCTGGCTCACAAATACCACTGAGATCTTTTTCCCTCTGCCAAAAATT
ATGGGGACATCATGAAGCCCCTTGAGCATCTGACTTCTGGCTAATAAAGGAAATTTATTTTCATTGCAAT
AGTGTGTTGGAATTTTTTGTGTCTCTCACTCGGAAGGACATATGGGAGGGCAAATCATTTAAAACATCAG
AATGAGTATTTGGTTTAGAGTTTGGCAACATATGCCATATGCTGGCTGCCATGAACAAAGGTGGCTATAA
AGAGGTCATCAGTATATGAAACAGCCCCCTGCTGTCCATTCCTTATTCCATAGAAAAGCCTTGACTTGAG
GTTAGATTTTTTTTATATTTTGTTTTGTGTTATTTTTTTCTTTAACATCCCTAAAATTTTCCTTACATGT
TTTACTAGCCAGATTTTTCCTCCTCTCCTGACTACTCCCAGTCATAGCTGTCCCTCTTCTCTTATGAAGA
TCCCTCGACCTGCAGCCCAAGCTTGATATCTATAACAAGAAAATATATATATAATAAGTTATCACGTAAG
TAGAACATGAAATAACAATATAATTATCGTATGAGTTAAATCTTAAAAGTCACGTAAAAGATAATCATGC
GTCATTTTGACTCACGCGGTCGTTATAGTTCAAAATCAGTGACACTTACCGCATTGACAAGCACGCCTCA
CGGGAGCTCCAAGCGGCGACTGAGATGTCCTAAATGCACAGCGACGGATTCGCGCTATTTAGAAAGAGAG
AGCAATATTTCAAGAATGCATGCGTCAATTTTACGCAGACTATCTTTCTAGGGTTAATCTAGCTGCATCA
GGATCATATCGTCGGGTCTTTTTTCCGGCTCAGTCATCGCCCAAGCTGGCGCTATCTGGGCATCGGGGAG
GAAGAAGCCCGTGCCTTTTCCCGCGAGGTTGAAGCGGCATGGAAAGAGTTTGCCGAGGATGACTGCTGCT
GCATTGACGTTGAGCGAAAACGCACGTTTACCATGATGATTCGGGAAGGTGTGGCCATGCACGCCTTTAA
CGGTGAACTGTTCGTTCAGGCCACCTGGGATACCAGTTCGTCGCGGCTTTTCCGGACACAGTTCCGGATG
GTCAGCCCGAAGCGCATCAGCAACCCGAACAATACCGGCGACAGCCGGAACTGCCGTGCCGGTGTGCAGA
TTAATGACAGCGGTGCGGCGCTGGGATATTACGTCAGCGAGGACGGGTATCCTGGCTGGATGCCGCAGAA
ATGGACATGGATACCCCGTGAGTTACCCGGCGGGCGCGCTTGGCGTAATCATGGTCATAGCTGTTTCCTG
TGTGAAATTGTTATCCGCTCACAATTCCACACAACATACGAGCCGGAAGCATAAAGTGTAAAGCCTGGGG
TGCCTAATGAGTGAGCTAACTCACATTAATTGCGTTGCGCTCACTGCCCGCTTTCCAGTCGGGAAACCTG
TCGTGCCAGCTGCATTAATGAATCGGCCAACGCGCGGGGAGAGGCGGTTTGCGTATTGGGCGCTCTTCCG
CTTCCTCGCTCACTGACTCGCTGCGCTCGGTCGTTCGGCTGCGGCGAGCGGTATCAGCTCACTCAAAGGC
GGTAATACGGTTATCCACAGAATCAGGGGATAACGCAGGAAAGAACATGTGAGCAAAAGGCCAGCAAAAG
GCCAGGAACCGTAAAAAGGCCGCGTTGCTGGCGTTTTTCCATAGGCTCCGCCCCCCTGACGAGCATCACA
AAAATCGACGCTCAAGTCAGAGGTGGCGAAACCCGACAGGACTATAAAGATACCAGGCGTTTCCCCCTGG
AAGCTCCCTCGTGCGCTCTCCTGTTCCGACCCTGCCGCTTACCGGATACCTGTCCGCCTTTCTCCCTTCG
GGAAGCGTGGCGCTTTCTCATAGCTCACGCTGTAGGTATCTCAGTTCGGTGTAGGTCGTTCGCTCCAAGC
TGGGCTGTGTGCACGAACCCCCCGTTCAGCCCGACCGCTGCGCCTTATCCGGTAACTATCGTCTTGAGTC
CAACCCGGTAAGACACGACTTATCGCCACTGGCAGCAGCCACTGGTAACAGGATTAGCAGAGCGAGGTAT
GTAGGCGGTGCTACAGAGTTCTTGAAGTGGTGGCCTAACTACGGCTACACTAGAAGGACAGTATTTGGTA
TCTGCGCTCTGCTGAAGCCAGTTACCTTCGGAAAAAGAGTTGGTAGCTCTTGATCCGGCAAACAAACCAC
CGCTGGTAGCGGTGGTTTTTTTGTTTGCAAGCAGCAGATTACGCGCAGAAAAAAAGGATCTCAAGAAGAT
CCTTTGATCTTTTCTACGGGGTCTGACGCTCAGTGGAACGAAAACTCACGTTAAGGGATTTTGGTCATGA
GATTATCAAAAAGGATCTTCACCTAGATCCTTTTAAATTAAAAATGAAGTTTTAAATCAATCTAAAGTAT
ATATGAGTAAACTTGGTCTGACAGTTACCAATGCTTAATCAGTGAGGCACCTATCTCAGCGATCTGTCTA
TTTCGTTCATCCATAGTTGCCTGACTCCCCGTCGTGTAGATAACTACGATACGGGAGGGCTTACCATCTG
GCCCCAGTGCTGCAATGATACCGCGAGACCCACGCTCACCGGCTCCAGATTTATCAGCAATAAACCAGCC
AGCCGGAAGGGCCGAGCGCAGAAGTGGTCCTGCAACTTTATCCGCCTCCATCCAGTCTATTAATTGTTGC
CGGGAAGCTAGAGTAAGTAGTTCGCCAGTTAATAGTTTGCGCAACGTTGTTGCCATTGCTACAGGCATCG
TGGTGTCACGCTCGTCGTTTGGTATGGCTTCATTCAGCTCCGGTTCCCAACGATCAAGGCGAGTTACATG
ATCCCCCATGTTGTGCAAAAAAGCGGTTAGCTCCTTCGGTCCTCCGATCGTTGTCAGAAGTAAGTTGGCC
GCAGTGTTATCACTCATGGTTATGGCAGCACTGCATAATTCTCTTACTGTCATGCCATCCGTAAGATGCT
TTTCTGTGACTGGTGAGTACTCAACCAAGTCATTCTGAGAATAGTGTATGCGGCGACCGAGTTGCTCTTG
CCCGGCGTCAATACGGGATAATACCGCGCCACATAGCAGAACTTTAAAAGTGCTCATCATTGGAAAACGT
TCTTCGGGGCGAAAACTCTCAAGGATCTTACCGCTGTTGAGATCCAGTTCGATGTAACCCACTCGTGCAC
CCAACTGATCTTCAGCATCTTTTACTTTCACCAGCGTTTCTGGGTGAGCAAAAACAGGAAGGCAAAATGC
CGCAAAAAAGGGAATAAGGGCGACACGGAAATGTTGAATACTCATACTCTTCCTTTTTCAATATTATTGA
AGCATTTATCAGGGTTATTGTCTCATGAGCGGATACATATTTGAATGTATTTAGAAAAATAAACAAATAG
GGGTTCCGCGCACATTTCCCCGAAAAGTGCCAC
Features (pLannotate 1.2.2; 20 found; start..end, strand, type, name):
     30..458     -  rep_origin     f1 ori (sequence partly withheld): f1 bacteriophage origin of replication; arrow indicates direction of (+) strand synthesis
    463..618     -  CDS            lacZα (fragment): LacZα fragment of β-galactosidase; lacZ fragment
    620..739     +  CDS            B (fragment): PORTL_LAMBD - Experimental evidence at protein level: Swiss-Prot protein existence level 1. Forms the portal vertex of the capsid (PubMed:6228056, PubMed:6232391). This portal plays critical roles in head assembly, genome packaging, neck/tail attachment, and genome ejection (Probable). The portal protein multimerizes as a single ring-shaped homododecamer arranged around a central channel (PubMed:6232391). Binds to the terminase subunits to form the packaging machine (PubMed:7799432). From Escherichia phage lambda (Bacteriophage lambda).
   1010..1375    +  enhancer       CMV enhancer: human cytomegalovirus immediate early enhancer
   1378..1653    +  promoter       chicken β-actin promoter: No description available
   1654..2662    +  intron         chimeric intron: chimera between introns from chicken β-actin and rabbit β-globin
   2729..2753    +  protein_bind   attB1: mutant version of attB; recombination site for the Gateway® BP reaction BP Clonase™
   2803..3519    +  CDS            ECFP: ECFP is a basic (constitutively fluorescent) cyan fluorescent protein published in 1996, derived from Aequorea victoria. It has low acid sensitivity.
   3706..6588    +  CDS            Nlgn1: NLGN1_MOUSE - Also known as Kiaa1070. Experimental evidence at protein level: Swiss-Prot protein existence level 1. Cell surface protein involved in cell-cell-interactions via its interactions with neurexin family members. Plays a role in synapse function and synaptic signal transmission, and probably mediates its effects by recruiting and clustering other synaptic proteins. May promote the initial formation of synapses, but is not essential for this. In vitro, triggers the de novo formation of presynaptic structures. May be involved in specification of excitatory synapses. Required to maintai
   6621..6645    -  protein_bind   attB2: mutant version of attB; recombination site for the Gateway® BP reaction BP Clonase™
   6659..6730    +  CDS            HBB (fragment): HBB_PONPY - Experimental evidence at transcript level: Swiss-Prot protein existence level 2. Involved in oxygen transport from the lung to the various peripheral tissues. From Pongo pygmaeus (Bornean orangutan).
   6801..6856    +  polyA_signal   β-globin poly(A) signal: rabbit β-globin polyadenylation signal (Gil and Proudfoot, 1987)
   7521..7988    +  CDS            B (fragment): PORTL_LAMBD - Experimental evidence at protein level: Swiss-Prot protein existence level 1. Forms the portal vertex of the capsid (PubMed:6228056, PubMed:6232391). This portal plays critical roles in head assembly, genome packaging, neck/tail attachment, and genome ejection (Probable). The portal protein multimerizes as a single ring-shaped homododecamer arranged around a central channel (PubMed:6232391). Binds to the terminase subunits to form the packaging machine (PubMed:7799432). From Escherichia phage lambda (Bacteriophage lambda).
   8026..8042    -  protein_bind   lac operator: The lac repressor binds to the lac operator to inhibit transcription in E. coli. This inhibition can be relieved by adding lactose or isopropyl-β-D-thiogalactopyranoside (IPTG). lac repressor encoded by lacI
   8050..8080    -  promoter       lac promoter: promoter for the E. coli lac operon
   8095..8116    -  protein_bind   CAP binding site: CAP binding activates transcription in the presence of cAMP. E. coli catabolite activator protein
   8129..8221    -  CDS            lacI (fragment): lac repressor; lacI; The lac repressor binds to the lac operator to inhibit transcription in E. coli. This inhibition can be relieved by adding lactose or isopropyl-β-D-thiogalactopyranoside (IPTG).
   8404..8992    -  rep_origin     ori: high-copy-number ColE1/pMB1/pBR322/pUC origin of replication
   9163..10023   -  CDS            AmpR: β-lactamase; bla; confers resistance to ampicillin, carbenicillin, and related antibiotics
  10024..10128   -  promoter       AmpR promoter: bla
