[The description below was written by a language model from this plasmid's Addgene catalogue record and pLannotate feature annotations shown in this document.]
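Description:
pXL-CAG-ICeuI-Cerulean-2A-sHRPbNLG1 is a piggyBac transposon vector for mammalian expression, built on the pXL-BacII backbone. It is propagated in E. coli as a high-copy plasmid through a ColE1/pUC-type origin and selected with ampicillin via the β-lactamase gene. An f1 phage origin and remnants of a lacZα/lac promoter cloning region are also present. The automated feature table does not annotate the piggyBac terminal repeats. Short segments matching phage lambda sequence flank the expression cassette and are probably stuffer DNA carried over from the backbone. No mammalian selection marker is annotated.

The payload is driven by the CAG promoter, annotated as the CMV immediate-early enhancer, the chicken β-actin promoter and a chimeric β-actin/β-globin intron. This combination gives strong, broadly active expression. The cassette ends in a rabbit β-globin polyadenylation signal. The open reading frame lies between Gateway attB1 and attB2 sites, which suggests it was introduced by recombinational cloning, and the name indicates an I-CeuI homing endonuclease site that is not annotated. The frame begins with the cyan fluorescent protein Cerulean, which the annotation tool scored as its close relative ECFP. According to the name, a 2A peptide follows, and then sHRPb fused to neuroligin-1 (matched to mouse Nlgn1). The 2A element allows Cerulean and the neuroligin fusion to be produced as separate proteins from one transcript, so cyan fluorescence marks the expressing cells.

From the associated publication title, sHRPb is one fragment of a split horseradish peroxidase. Displaying it on the postsynaptic adhesion protein neuroligin-1 is intended to reconstitute peroxidase activity where it meets a partner carrying the complementary fragment. This allows detection of intercellular protein-protein interactions and sensitive visualization of synapses. Genomic integration of the cassette would require piggyBac transposase supplied separately.
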