Addgene plasmid #79912: pXL-CAG-ICeuI-Cerulean-2A-sHRPbNLG1
Purpose: piggyBac transposon vector, Cerulean-2A-sHRPbNLG1
Depositing lab: Joshua Sanes. Depositing organization: Harvard University. Publication: A split horseradish peroxidase for the detection of intercellular protein-protein interactions and sensitive visualization of synapses. Martell JD, Yamagata M, Deerinck TJ, Phan S, Kwa CG, Ellisman MH, Sanes JR, Ting AY. Nat Biotechnol. 2016 May 30. doi: 10.1038/nbt.3563. PubMed 27240195.
Backbone
  Vector backbone: pXL-BacII
  Vector type: Mammalian Expression ; piggyBac
Growth in bacteria
  Bacterial resistance: Ampicillin, 100 μg/mL
  Growth temperature: 37°C
  Growth strain: DH5alpha
  Copy number: High Copy
Gene/Insert
  Gene/Insert name: Cerulean-2A-sHRPbNLG1
Terms and licenses: Academic/Nonprofit Terms; Industry Terms: Not Available to Industry
How to cite: pXL-CAG-ICeuI-Cerulean-2A-sHRPbNLG1 was a gift from Joshua Sanes (Addgene plasmid # 79912 ; http://n2t.net/addgene:79912 ; RRID:Addgene_79912)
