>Addgene plasmid #79912 | pXL-CAG-ICeuI-Cerulean-2A-sHRPbNLG1 | addgene partial sequence | sequence record 153421 | Bglob-pA-R 5'-ttttggcagagggaaaaaga-3'
CCACCACCTTCTGATAGGCAGCCTGCACCTGAGGAGTGCGGCCGCGAATCACCACTTTGTACAAGAAAGC
TGGGTCGAATTCGCCCTTGGCCGCCCGGCGCGCCCTATACCCTGGTTGTTGAATGTGAATGGGGGTGTGG
GTGGGGATGGGGCAGTGTATTATTCTGTCCTCCAGTAAATGTGTTGAATGTATGTAAGGGCTGAATCCCT
GGTATAGTGTTGGGAATCATTGTGATGGTGTTAGGTGTCATTAGTGGAATATCATCAGGTGACCTCCTCA
TAGCTAGAGTATAATCTGGGGGACAGGCGGTCCGAAGAACCACCTCATGTGGATGGATGGACTCACACTC
GTGATCCAAGTCAGTGTGCTTCATTTGGAGAGACATAATTTCCTCTTCTGGAGCATGGGTTAGGTCGTTG
GTGGTCGTGCGCTGAGGGCTGCACCTCCGGTGGACATCATGTCTCCTCTTATCCTTCTTGTAGTACAGGG
CTGCAAAAGCCAAGATGTTGAGAAACAGCAGAGAGGCCCCCACTGCGATAGTGACACTTAGCTCTGTGGA
GTAGTCCCTCTGATCCACCGAGAAGGGGCTTGGTTGTTGCTTGGGATCATCCTGTTTGGCAGTGGGAAAG
GCTGATGTGACTGGTGTGGAATTCTTCCTTGTAGGTCTGAGAGTGATGTCCGTGGATGGCACTTTAGTTG
TTGTCGAGGTATACTGAGAAA
