>Addgene plasmid #79912 | pXL-CAG-ICeuI-Cerulean-2A-sHRPbNLG1 | addgene partial sequence | sequence record 153423 | Cer-F 5'-cctgagcaaagaccccaac-3'
GTGACCGCCGCCGGGATCACTCTCGGCATGGACGAGCTGTACAAGACTAGTAGTACTAACTTCGACCTGC
TGAAGCTGGCCGGCGACGTGGAGAGCAATCCTGGACCTAATTTTGATCTCCTCAAACTCGCTGGAGATGT
CGAATCCAATCCTGGACCTAACTTTGACTTGTTGAAGTTGGCAGGGGACGTTGAGTCTAACCCAGGGCCA
GCTAGCGATATCGCGGCCGCGATGGCACTTCCCAGATGCATGTGGCCAAATTATGTTTGGAGAGCTATGA
TGGCATGTGTGGTCCACAGGGGATCCGGTGCCCCATTGACTCTCTGCTTGTTGGGATGTTTGCTACAGAC
TTTTCACGTACTCTCTCAAAAGACCGGTAACTTGTCTGCACTGGTTGACTTTGACCTGCGCACCCCAACC
ATCTTCGACAATAAGTATTACGTCAATCTGGAGGAACAGAAGGGCCTGATTCAGTCCGACCAGGAGCTGT
TCAGTTCCCCAGATGCTACCGACACTATTCCTCTTGTGCGCAGCTTCGCTAATAGCACACAAACCTTTTT
CAATGCTTTCGTGGAAGCTATGGATCGGATGGGAAATATAACGCCCCTGACGGGTACGCAGGGACAGATA
AGACGGAACTGTAGGGTCGTGAACAGCAACTCTGGCTCGGGCTCGGGCGGCAAGCCCATCCCCAACCCCC
TGCTGGGCCTGGACAGCACCCAATTGTTGGATGATGTAGACCCATTGGTTACTACTAACTTTGGCAAGAT
TAGGGGAATTAAGAAAGAACTCAATAATGAAATTTTGGGTCCTGTCATTCAGTTTCTTGGGGTTCCATAT
GCCGCTCCACCAACAGGAGAACATCGTTTCCAGCCTCCAGAACCACCATCTCCCTGGTCTGACATCCGGA
ACGCCACTCAGTTTGCTCCTGTATGTC
